>Addgene plasmid #186983 | pDF0386 pcmv-hudiscas7-11-s1006-gggs-d1221 | addgene full sequence | sequence record 370000 | Addgene NGS Result
CCGAAAAGTGCCACCTGACGTCGACGGATCGGGAGATCGATCTCCCGATCCCCTAGGGTCTACTCTCAGT
ACAATCTGCTCTGATGCCGCATAGTTAAGCCAGTATCTGCTCCCTGCTTGTGTGTTGGAGGTCGCTGAGT
AGTGCGCGAGCAAAATTTAAGCTACAACAAGGCAAGGCTTGACCGACAATTGCATGAAGAATCTGCTTAG
GGTTAGGCGTTTTGCGCTGCTTCGCGATGTACGGGCCAGATATACGCGTTGACATTGATTATTGACTAGT
TATTAATAGTAATCAATTACGGGGTCATTAGTTCATAGCCCATATATGGAGTTCCGCGTTACATAACTTA
CGGTAAATGGCCCGCCTGGCTGACCGCCCAACGACCCCCGCCCATTGACGTCAATAATGACGTATGTTCC
CATAGTAACGCCAATAGGGACTTTCCATTGACGTCAATGGGTGGAGTATTTACGGTAAACTGCCCACTTG
GCAGTACATCAAGTGTATCATATGCCAAGTACGCCCCCTATTGACGTCAATGACGGTAAATGGCCCGCCT
GGCATTATGCCCAGTACATGACCTTATGGGACTTTCCTACTTGGCAGTACATCTACGTATTAGTCATCGC
TATTACCATGGTGATGCGGTTTTGGCAGTACATCAATGGGCGTGGATAGCGGTTTGACTCACGGGGATTT
CCAAGTCTCCACCCCATTGACGTCAATGGGAGTTTGTTTTGGCACCAAAATCAACGGGACTTTCCAAAAT
GTCGTAACAACTCCGCCCCATTGACGCAAATGGGCGGTAGGCGTGTACGGTGGGAGGTCTATATAAGCAG
AGCTGGTTTAGTGAACCGTCAGATCCGCTAGAGATCCGCGGCCGCTAATACGACTCACTATAGGGAGAGC
CGCCACCATGACGACTACTATGAAGATTTCAATTGAATTCCTCGAGCCGTTTCGGATGACCAAATGGCAG
GAAAGCACTAGGCGAAACAAGAACAACAAGGAATTTGTTCGCGGCCAAGCTTTTGCAAGATGGCATAGAA
ATAAGAAGGATAACACAAAAGGGCGGCCTTACATAACTGGGACATTGCTGCGGTCCGCAGTAATTAGAAG
CGCGGAAAACCTGCTGACATTGAGTGATGGGAAAATTAGCGAAAAGACATGTTGTCCTGGGAAATTTGAT
ACGGAAGATAAAGACAGGTTGCTGCAATTGAGGCAGCGGTCCACCCTTCGTTGGACCGATAAGAACCCCT
GTCCAGATAACGCTGAAACTTACTGCCCGTTTTGCGAACTTCTCGGGAGATCCGGTAACGATGGAAAGAA
GGCTGAGAAGAAGGATTGGCGCTTTCGTATTCATTTTGGCAATCTTTCCCTTCCAGGGAAGCCCGATTTC
GACGGGCCAAAAGCTATAGGCAGCCAACGGGTACTTAACAGGGTCGATTTCAAATCCGGTAAGGCCCATG
ACTTCTTTAAGGCTTACGAAGTCGACCATACTAGGTTTCCCCGCTTCGAAGGGGAGATTACCATAGATAA
TAAAGTCAGCGCTGAAGCCAGGAAACTGCTCTGTGATTCTCTCAAGTTTACGGATCGGCTGTGTGGAGCT
CTGTGCGTAATCAGGTTCGATGAATATACACCAGCAGCCGATAGTGGGAAACAAACCGAAAATGTCCAAG
CAGAACCGAATGCTAATCTCGCTGAAAAGACCGCAGAGCAAATTATTAGCATTCTGGACGATAATAAGAA
AACCGAATATACCCGCCTGCTTGCTGATGCTATTCGTTCACTCCGCCGCTCTAGTAAACTTGTCGCTGGC
TTGCCAAAGGATCATGACGGGAAGGATGACCATTACCTCTGGGATATCGGCAAGAAGAAGAAAGACGAAA
ACTCTGTCACTATTAGGCAAATCCTTACGACCTCAGCAGACACCAAGGAACTCAAGAATGCCGGAAAATG
GAGAGAATTCTGCGAGAAGCTGGGTGAAGCGCTGTACCTCAAGAGTAAAGACATGAGTGGCGGCCTGAAA
ATTACTCGGAGAATACTGGGCGATGCTGAATTCCATGGAAAGCCCGATCGGCTTGAAAAGAGCCGGTCTG
TGTCAATCGGATCTGTGTTGAAAGAAACTGTGGTATGCGGCGAACTGGTCGCTAAAACGCCCTTCTTCTT
CGGAGCGATAGACGAAGATGCAAAACAAACCGACCTGCAAGTACTCCTCACTCCCGATAACAAGTATAGA
CTGCCAAGAAGCGCCGTGCGAGGTATACTCCGTCGAGATCTTCAAACCTATTTTGATAGCCCATGCAATG
CTGAGTTGGGTGGACGGCCATGCATGTGTAAGACGTGTAGGATTATGAGAGGGATCACGGTGATGGATGC
GCGCAGTGAGTACAATGCCCCGCCAGAAATAAGGCATCGTACCCGCATTAATCCCTTCACAGGCACGGTT
GCGGAAGGTGCCCTGTTTAATATGGAAGTAGCCCCCGAGGGGATTGTCTTTCCATTTCAACTCCGGTACC
GGGGCTCTGAAGATGGGCTGCCCGATGCACTGAAAACGGTGTTGAAATGGTGGGCTGAGGGGCAGGCATT
CATGAGTGGCGCTGCCTCAACCGGGAAGGGCCGATTCCGGATGGAAAATGCTAAATATGAAACGCTGGAT
CTGAGCGACGAGAATCAAAGGAATGACTATCTTAAGAATTGGGGATGGCGTGACGAGAAGGGGCTCGAGG
AACTGAAGAAACGACTGAACTCAGGTCTGCCAGAGCCCGGTAATTATAGGGATCCAAAATGGCACGAGAT
TAACGTTTCCATTGAGATGGCAAGCCCTTTTATTAATGGCGACCCAATCCGCGCAGCCGTGGACAAACGT
GGTACAGATGTGGTTACCTTCGTTAAGTATAAAGCTGAAGGGGAAGAGGCGAAACCCGTATGTGCATACA
AGGCCGAATCTTTTAGAGGGGTGATCAGAAGTGCCGTGGCACGCATTCATATGGAAGATGGCGTCCCTTT
GACTGAGTTGACTCACAGTGACTGTGAATGTCTCCTGTGCCAAATCTTTGGAAGTGAGTATGAAGCCGGC
AAAATAAGGTTTGAAGATCTCGTATTCGAAAGTGACCCGGAACCTGTGACCTTCGATCATGTGGCCATCG
ATAGATTCACTGGCGGTGCAGCTGATAAGAAGAAATTCGATGATTCCCCTCTGCCCGGTAGCCCTGCAAG
ACCGCTCATGTTGAAAGGCTCCTTCTGGATCCGCAGGGACGTTCTCGAGGACGAAGAGTACTGTAAGGCA
CTCGGTAAGGCTCTTGCAGATGTGAATAATGGCCTTTATCCCCTCGGTGGAAAGAGCGCCATCGGCTACG
GACAGGTCAAGAGTCTGGGTATAAAGGGAGATGATAAGAGGATTTCTCGCCTCATGAATCCTGCCTTTGA
TGAGACAGATGTAGCCGTTCCAGAAAAGCCCAAAACTGATGCCGAGGTTCGCATCGAGGCAGAGAAAGTA
TATTACCCACACTATTTCGTCGAACCCCATAAGAAGGTGGAACGCGAGGAGAAACCCTGTGGTCATCAAA
AGTTCCACGAGGGGCGACTGACAGGTAAAATTCGGTGTAAGCTCATTACCAAGACACCCCTCATCGTCCC
AGATACTAGTAATGACGATTTCTTCAGACCTGCGGATAAAGAAGCTCGGAAGGAAAAGGACGAATATCAT
AAATCATATGCTTTCTTCAGACTTCATAAACAAATCATGATTCCCGGGAGCGAATTGAGAGGAATGGTGA
GTAGTGTCTACGAAACTGTGACAAATTCTTGCTTCAGGATATTTGATGAGACTAAACGGTTGTCATGGCG
GATGGATGCTGATCACCAGAATGTGCTGCAAGACTTTCTCCCAGGTCGAGTGACCGCCGATGGGAAACAT
ATACAAAAGTTTTCCGGGGGTGGGTCAGATCTGAAGGAGAACGAGGAATACGAGATCCCCGAGAAAGCAA
GAATCAAATACAAAGAACTGCTCAGGGTCTATAACAACAATCCTCAAGCAGTGCCGGAGAGCGTATTTCA
GTCTAGAGTTGCCCGGGAAAACGTGGAAAAGCTGAAGTCCGGAGATCTTGTGTATTTCAAACATAATGAA
AAGTACGTAGAGGACATCGTCCCAGTGCGGATTTCCCGAACTGTAGACGATAGGATGATCGGCAAACGTA
TGAGCGCCGATCTGCGGCCGTGCCATGGAGATTGGGTGGAAGATGGTGATCTCAGTGCCTTGAATGCATA
TCCCGAGAAAAGACTCCTCTTGCGCCACCCCAAAGGACTCTGCCCTGCTTGCCGGCTCTTTGGAACCGGA
TCTTACAAGGGCAGAGTCAGGTTTGGATTCGCGTCACTCGAAAACGATCCGGAGTGGCTGATCCCAGGCA
AGAATCCCGGCGATCCGTTTCACGGCGGGCCGGTGATGCTCTCATTGTTGGAACGGCCTCGCCCGACTTG
GAGTATACCGGGATCCGACAATAAGTTTAAAGTGCCTGGCAGAAAGTTTTACGTCCACCACCACGCCTGG
AAAACCATTAAGGACGGGAACCATCCCACAACAGGCAAAGCTATTGAACAAAGCCCTAATAACCGCACTG
TAGAAGCTCTCGCCGGCGGGAATTCCTTTAGCTTCGAAATTGCCTTTGAGAACCTGAAAGAATGGGAGCT
GGGTTTGCTCATCCACAGCCTGCAACTCGAAAAGGGTCTGGCGCATAAACTTGGAATGGCAAAGTCTATG
GGATTTGGTTCAGTTGAAATTGACGTCGAATCAGTGCGCCTGAGAAAAGATTGGAAGCAATGGCGGAATG
GCAATTCCGAAATTCCCAACTGGTTGGGAAAAGGATTTGCTAAACTGAAGGAATGGTTCCGGGACGAGCT
CGATTTTATAGAAAATCTTAAGAAACTTCTTTGGTTTCCTGAGGGCGACCAAGCACCCCGGGTTTGCTAC
CCCATGCTGCGAAAGAAGGACGATCCTAATGGGAATAGCGGTTACGAAGAACTCAAAGACGGGGAATTCA
AGAAAGAAGATCGGCAGAAGAAGCTGACCACGCCGTGGACACCGTGGGCATAACCGGTCATCATCACCAT
CACCATTGAGTTTAAACCCGCTGATCAGCCTCGACTGTGCCTTCTAGTTGCCAGCCATCTGTTGTTTGCC
CCTCCCCCGTGCCTTCCTTGACCCTGGAAGGTGCCACTCCCACTGTCCTTTCCTAATAAAATGAGAAAAT
TGCATCGCATTGTCTGAGTAGGTGTCATTCTATTCTGGGGGGTGGGGTGGGGCAGGACAGCAAGGGGGAG
GATTGGGAAGACAATAGCAGGCATGCTGGGGATGCGGTGGGCTCTATGGCTTCTGAGGCGGAAAGAACCA
GCTGGGGCTCGATACCGTCGACCTCTAGCTAGAGCTTGGCGTAATCATGGTCATAGCTGTTTCCTGTGTG
AAATTGTTATCCGCTCACAATTCCACACAACATACGAGCCGGAAGCATAAAGTGTAAAGCCTAGGGTGCC
TAATGAGTGAGCTAACTCACATTAATTGCGTTGCGCTCACTGCCCGCTTTCCAGTCGGGAAACCTGTCGT
GCCAGCTGCATTAATGAATCGGCCAACGCGCGGGGAGAGGCGGTTTGCGTATTGGGCGCTCTTCCGCTTC
CTCGCTCACTGACTCGCTGCGCTCGGTCGTTCGGCTGCGGCGAGCGGTATCAGCTCACTCAAAGGCGGTA
ATACGGTTATCCACAGAATCAGGGGATAACGCAGGAAAGAACATGTGAGCAAAAGGCCAGCAAAAGGCCA
GGAACCGTAAAAAGGCCGCGTTGCTGGCGTTTTTCCATAGGCTCCGCCCCCCTGACGAGCATCACAAAAA
TCGACGCTCAAGTCAGAGGTGGCGAAACCCGACAGGACTATAAAGATACCAGGCGTTTCCCCCTGGAAGC
TCCCTCGTGCGCTCTCCTGTTCCGACCCTGCCGCTTACCGGATACCTGTCCGCCTTTCTCCCTTCGGGAA
GCGTGGCGCTTTCTCATAGCTCACGCTGTAGGTATCTCAGTTCGGTGTAGGTCGTTCGCTCCAAGCTGGG
CTGTGTGCACGAACCCCCCGTTCAGCCCGACCGCTGCGCCTTATCCGGTAACTATCGTCTTGAGTCCAAC
CCGGTAAGACACGACTTATCGCCACTGGCAGCAGCCACTGGTAACAGGATTAGCAGAGCGAGGTATGTAG
GCGGTGCTACAGAGTTCTTGAAGTGGTGGCCTAACTACGGCTACACTAGAAGAACAGTATTTGGTATCTG
CGCTCTGCTGAAGCCAGTTACCTTCGGAAAAAGAGTTGGTAGCTCTTGATCCGGCAAACAAACCACCGCT
GGTAGCGGTGGTTTTTTTGTTTGCAAGCAGCAGATTACGCGCAGAAAAAAAGGATCTCAAGAAGATCCTT
TGATCTTTTCTACGGGGTCTGACACTCAGTGGAACGAAAACTCACGTTAAGGGATTTTGGTCATGAGATT
ATCAAAAAGGATCTTCACCTAGATCCTTTTAAATTAAAAATGAAGTTTTAAATCAATCTAAAGTATATAT
GAGTAAACTTGGTCTGACAGTTACCAATGCTTAATCAGTGAGGCACCTATCTCAGCGATCTGTCTATTTC
GTTCATCCATAGTTGCCTGACTCCCCGTCGTGTAGATAACTACGATACGGGAGGGCTTACCATCTGGCCC
CAGTGCTGCAATGATACCGCGAGACCCACGCTCACCGGCTCCAGATTTATCAGCAATAAACCAGCCAGCC
GGAAGGGCCGAGCGCAGAAGTGGTCCTGCAACTTTATCCGCCTCCATCCAGTCTATTAATTGTTGCCGGG
AAGCTAGAGTAAGTAGTTCGCCAGTTAATAGTTTGCGCAACGTTGTTGCCATTGCTACAGGCATCGTGGT
GTCACGCTCGTCGTTTGGTATGGCTTCATTCAGCTCCGGTTCCCAACGATCAAGGCGAGTTACATGATCC
CCCATGTTGTGCAAAAAAGCGGTTAGCTCCTTCGGTCCTCCGATCGTTGTCAGAAGTAAGTTGGCCGCAG
TGTTATCACTCATGGTTATGGCAGCACTGCATAATTCTCTTACTGTCATGCCATCCGTAAGATGCTTTTC
TGTGACTGGTGAGTACTCAACCAAGTCATTCTGAGAATAGTGTATGCGGCGACCGAGTTGCTCTTGCCCG
GCGTCAATACGGGATAATACCGCGCCACATAGCAGAACTTTAAAAGTGCTCATCATTGGAAAACGTTCTT
CGGGGCGAAAACTCTCAAGGATCTTACCGCTGTTGAGATCCAGTTCGATGTAACCCACTCGTGCACCCAA
CTGATCTTCAGCATCTTTTACTTTCACCAGCGTTTCTGGGTGAGCAAAAACAGGAAGGCAAAATGCCGCA
AAAAAGGGAATAAGGGCGACACGGAAATGTTGAATACTCATACTCTTCCTTTTTCAATATTATTGAAGCA
TTTATCAGGGTTATTGTCTCATGAGCGGATACATATTTGAATGTATTTAGAAAAATAAACAAATAGGGGT
TCCGCGCACATTTCC
Features (pLannotate 1.2.2; 14 found; start..end, strand, type, name):
     62..106     -  misc_feature   bom (fragment): basis of mobility region from pBR322
    261..640     +  enhancer       CMV enhancer: human cytomegalovirus immediate early enhancer
    641..844     +  promoter       CMV promoter: human cytomegalovirus (CMV) immediate early promoter
    886..904     +  promoter       T7 promoter: promoter for bacteriophage T7 RNA polymerase
   5145..5369    +  polyA_signal   bGH poly(A) signal: bovine growth hormone polyadenylation signal
   5373..5394    +  promoter       SV40 promoter (fragment): SV40 enhancer and early promoter
   5399..5415    +  misc_feature   MCS (fragment): pBluescript multiple cloning site
   5464..5480    -  protein_bind   lac operator: The lac repressor binds to the lac operator to inhibit transcription in E. coli. This inhibition can be relieved by adding lactose or isopropyl-β-D-thiogalactopyranoside (IPTG). lac repressor encoded by lacI
   5488..5518    -  promoter       lac promoter: promoter for the E. coli lac operon
   5533..5554    -  protein_bind   CAP binding site: CAP binding activates transcription in the presence of cAMP. E. coli catabolite activator protein
   5567..5659    -  CDS            lacI (fragment): lac repressor; lacI; The lac repressor binds to the lac operator to inhibit transcription in E. coli. This inhibition can be relieved by adding lactose or isopropyl-β-D-thiogalactopyranoside (IPTG).
   5842..6430    -  rep_origin     ori: high-copy-number ColE1/pMB1/pBR322/pUC origin of replication
   6601..7461    -  CDS            AmpR: β-lactamase; bla; confers resistance to ampicillin, carbenicillin, and related antibiotics
   7462..7566    -  promoter       AmpR promoter: bla
