[The description below was written by a language model from this plasmid's Addgene catalogue record and pLannotate feature annotations shown in this document.]
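Description:
pDF0386 pcmv-hudiscas7-11-s1006-gggs-d1221 is a 7,575 nt mammalian expression plasmid on a pCMV backbone, built to express an engineered, shortened variant of the type III-E CRISPR effector Cas7-11 from D. ishitomonii. It is propagated in E. coli through a high-copy ColE1/pUC-type origin and selected with ampicillin via the β-lactamase gene and its native promoter. No mammalian selection marker is annotated, only a short fragment of the SV40 promoter. The other bacterial elements in the table (lac promoter and operator, CAP binding site, lacI and bom fragments, an MCS remnant) are backbone leftovers with no evident role in the payload.

The expression cassette consists of the human cytomegalovirus immediate-early enhancer and promoter, followed by a T7 promoter and closed by the bovine growth hormone polyadenylation signal. The roughly 4.2 kb interval between the T7 promoter and the poly(A) signal carries no annotation in the feature table, but its position indicates that it holds the Cas7-11 coding sequence; the "hu" in the name suggests human codon optimisation, although the record does not say so explicitly. According to the catalogue entry, the insert carries a deletion described as s1006-gggs-d1221, which reads as removal of the segment between serine 1006 and aspartate 1221 and its replacement with a short GGGS linker. The insert was assembled by Gibson cloning. Any epitope tags or localisation signals are not recorded.

The stated purpose is mammalian expression of this truncated Cas7-11, in the context of structure-guided engineering of the effector complex. No guide RNA cassette is annotated, so a crRNA would presumably be supplied from a separate construct.
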