Addgene plasmid #186983: pDF0386 pcmv-hudiscas7-11-s1006-gggs-d1221
Purpose: mammalian expression of cas7-11-s1006-gggs-d1221
Depositing lab: Omar Abudayyeh & Jonathan Gootenberg. Depositing organization: Massachusetts Institute of Technology. Publication: Structure and engineering of the type III-E CRISPR-Cas7-11 effector complex. Kato K, Zhou W, Okazaki S, Isayama Y, Nishizawa T, Gootenberg JS, Abudayyeh OO, Nishimasu H. Cell. 2022 May 25. pii: S0092-8674(22)00581-5. doi: 10.1016/j.cell.2022.05.003. PubMed 35643083.
Backbone
  Vector backbone: pCMV
  Vector type: Mammalian Expression
Growth in bacteria
  Bacterial resistance: Ampicillin, 100 μg/mL
  Growth temperature: 37°C
  Growth strain: NEB Stable
  Copy number: High Copy
Gene/Insert
  Gene/Insert name: cas7-11-s1006-gggs-d122
  Species: D. ishitomonii
  Mutation: s1006-gggs-d1221 deletion
  Cloning method: Gibson Cloning
Terms and licenses: Academic/Nonprofit Terms; Industry Terms: Not Available to Industry
How to cite: pDF0386 pcmv-hudiscas7-11-s1006-gggs-d1221 was a gift from Omar Abudayyeh & Jonathan Gootenberg (Addgene plasmid # 186983 ; http://n2t.net/addgene:186983 ; RRID:Addgene_186983)
